>Addgene plasmid #75483 | NLK gRNA (BRDN0001147680) | addgene full sequence | sequence record 183970 | Addgene Assembled Sequence
CCCGGGTGCAAAGATGGATAAAGTTTTAAACAGAGAGGAATCTTTGCAGCTAATGGACCTTCTAGGTCTT
GAAAGGAGTGGGAATTGGCTCCGGTGCCCGTCAGTGGGCAGAGCGCACATCGCCCACAGTCCCCGAGAAG
TTGGGGGGAGGGGTCGGCAATTGATCCGGTGCCTAGAGAAGGTGGCGCGGGGTAAACTGGGAAAGTGATG
TCGTGTACTGGCTCCGCCTTTTTCCCGAGGGTGGGGGAGAACCGTATATAAGTGCAGTAGTCGCCGTGAA
CGTTCTTTTTCGCAACGGGTTTGCCGCCAGAACACAGGTAAGTGCCGTGTGTGGTTCCCGCGGGCCTGGC
CTCTTTACGGGTTATGGCCCTTGCGTGCCTTGAATTACTTCCACCTGGCTGCAGTACGTGATTCTTGATC
CCGAGCTTCGGGTTGGAAGTGGGTGGGAGAGTTCGAGGCCTTGCGCTTAAGGAGCCCCTTCGCCTCGTGC
TTGAGTTGAGGCCTGGCCTGGGCGCTGGGGCCGCCGCGTGCGAATCTGGTGGCACCTTCGCGCCTGTCTC
GCTGCTTTCGATAAGTCTCTAGCCATTTAAAATTTTTGATGACCTGCTGCGACGCTTTTTTTCTGGCAAG
ATAGTCTTGTAAATGCGGGCCAAGATCTGCACACTGGTATTTCGGTTTTTGGGGCCGCGGGCGGCGACGG
GGCCCGTGCGTCCCAGCGCACATGTTCGGCGAGGCGGGGCCTGCGAGCGCGGCCACCGAGAATCGGACGG
GGGTAGTCTCAAGCTGGCCGGCCTGCTCTGGTGCCTGGCCTCGCGCCGCCGTGTATCGCCCCGCCCTGGG
CGGCAAGGCTGGCCCGGTCGGCACCAGTTGCGTGAGCGGAAAGATGGCCGCTTCCCGGCCCTGCTGCAGG
GAGCTCAAAATGGAGGACGCGGCGCTCGGGAGAGCGGGCGGGTGAGTCACCCACACAAAGGAAAAGGGCC
TTTCCGTCCTCAGCCGTCGCTTCATGTGACTCCACGGAGTACCGGGCGCCGTCCAGGCACCTCGATTAGT
TCTCGAGCTTTTGGAGTACGTCGTCTTTAGGTTGGGGGGAGGGGTTTTATGCGATGGAGTTTCCCCACAC
TGAGTGGGTGGAGACTGAAGTTAGGCCAGCTTGGCACTTGATGTAATTCTCCTTGGAATTTGCCCTTTTT
GAGTTTGGATCTTGGTTCATTCTCAAGCCTCAGACAGTGGTTCAAAGTTTTTTTCTTCCATTTCAGGTGT
CGTGACGTACGGCCACCATGACCGAGTACAAGCCCACGGTGCGCCTCGCCACCCGCGACGACGTCCCCAG
GGCCGTACGCACCCTCGCCGCCGCGTTCGCCGACTACCCCGCCACGCGCCACACCGTCGATCCGGACCGC
CACATCGAGCGGGTCACCGAGCTGCAAGAACTCTTCCTCACGCGCGTCGGGCTCGACATCGGCAAGGTGT
GGGTCGCGGACGACGGCGCCGCCGTGGCGGTCTGGACCACGCCGGAGAGCGTCGAAGCGGGGGCGGTGTT
CGCCGAGATCGGCCCGCGCATGGCCGAGTTGAGCGGTTCCCGGCTGGCCGCGCAGCAACAGATGGAAGGC
CTCCTGGCGCCGCACCGGCCCAAGGAGCCCGCGTGGTTCCTGGCCACCGTCGGAGTCTCGCCCGACCACC
AGGGCAAGGGTCTGGGCAGCGCCGTCGTGCTCCCCGGAGTGGAGGCGGCCGAGCGCGCCGGGGTGCCCGC
CTTCCTGGAGACCTCCGCGCCCCGCAACCTCCCCTTCTACGAGCGGCTCGGCTTCACCGTCACCGCCGAC
GTCGAGGTGCCCGAAGGACCGCGCACCTGGTGCATGACCCGCAAGCCCGGTGCCTGAACGCGTTAAGTCG
ACAATCAACCTCTGGATTACAAAATTTGTGAAAGATTGACTGGTATTCTTAACTATGTTGCTCCTTTTAC
GCTATGTGGATACGCTGCTTTAATGCCTTTGTATCATGCTATTGCTTCCCGTATGGCTTTCATTTTCTCC
TCCTTGTATAAATCCTGGTTGCTGTCTCTTTATGAGGAGTTGTGGCCCGTTGTCAGGCAACGTGGCGTGG
TGTGCACTGTGTTTGCTGACGCAACCCCCACTGGTTGGGGCATTGCCACCACCTGTCAGCTCCTTTCCGG
GACTTTCGCTTTCCCCCTCCCTATTGCCACGGCGGAACTCATCGCCGCCTGCCTTGCCCGCTGCTGGACA
GGGGCTCGGCTGTTGGGCACTGACAATTCCGTGGTGTTGTCGGGGAAATCATCGTCCTTTCCTTGGCTGC
TCGCCTGTGTTGCCACCTGGATTCTGCGCGGGACGTCCTTCTGCTACGTCCCTTCGGCCCTCAATCCAGC
GGACCTTCCTTCCCGCGGCCTGCTGCCGGCTCTGCGGCCTCTTCCGCGTCTTCGCCTTCGCCCTCAGACG
AGTCGGATCTCCCTTTGGGCCGCCTCCCCGCGTCGACTTTAAGACCAATGACTTACAAGGCAGCTGTAGA
TCTTAGCCACTTTTTAAAAGAAAAGGGGGGACTGGAAGGGCTAATTCACTCCCAACGAAGACAAGATCTG
CTTTTTGCTTGTACTGGGTCTCTCTGGTTAGACCAGATCTGAGCCTGGGAGCTCTCTGGCTAACTAGGGA
ACCCACTGCTTAAGCCTCAATAAAGCTTGCCTTGAGTGCTTCAAGTAGTGTGTGCCCGTCTGTTGTGTGA
CTCTGGTAACTAGAGATCCCTCAGACCCTTTTAGTCAGTGTGGAAAATCTCTAGCAGTACGTATAGTAGT
TCATGTCATCTTATTATTCAGTATTTATAACTTGCAAAGAAATGAATATCAGAGAGTGAGAGGAACTTGT
TTATTGCAGCTTATAATGGTTACAAATAAAGCAATAGCATCACAAATTTCACAAATAAAGCATTTTTTTC
ACTGCATTCTAGTTGTGGTTTGTCCAAACTCATCAATGTATCTTATCATGTCTGGCTCTAGCTATCCCGC
CCCTAACTCCGCCCATCCCGCCCCTAACTCCGCCCAGTTCCGCCCATTCTCCGCCCCATGGCTGACTAAT
TTTTTTTATTTATGCAGAGGCCGAGGCCGCCTCGGCCTCTGAGCTATTCCAGAAGTAGTGAGGAGGCTTT
TTTGGAGGCCTAGGGACGTACCCAATTCGCCCTATAGTGAGTCGTATTACGCGCGCTCACTGGCCGTCGT
TTTACAACGTCGTGACTGGGAAAACCCTGGCGTTACCCAACTTAATCGCCTTGCAGCACATCCCCCTTTC
GCCAGCTGGCGTAATAGCGAAGAGGCCCGCACCGATCGCCCTTCCCAACAGTTGCGCAGCCTGAATGGCG
AATGGG
[124 nt withheld, positions 3367-3490]
C
[91 nt withheld, positions 3492-3582]
A
[49 nt withheld, positions 3584-3632]
CCTTTGACGTTGGAGTCCACGTTCTTT
[37 nt withheld, positions 3660-3696]
ACCCTATCTCGGTCTATTCTTTTGATTTATAAGGGATTTTGCCGATTTCGGCCTATTGGTTAAAAAATGA
GCTGATTTAACAAAAATTTAACGCGAATTTTAACAAAATATTAACGCTTACAATTTAGGTGGCACTTTTC
GGGGAAATGTGCGCGGAACCCCTATTTGTTTATTTTTCTAAATACATTCAAATATGTATCCGCTCATGAG
ACAATAACCCTGATAAATGCTTCAATAATATTGAAAAAGGAAGAGTATGAGTATTCAACATTTCCGTGTC
GCCCTTATTCCCTTTTTTGCGGCATTTTGCCTTCCTGTTTTTGCTCACCCAGAAACGCTGGTGAAAGTAA
AAGATGCTGAAGATCAGTTGGGTGCACGAGTGGGTTACATCGAACTGGATCTCAACAGCGGTAAGATCCT
TGAGAGTTTTCGCCCCGAAGAACGTTTTCCAATGATGAGCACTTTTAAAGTTCTGCTATGTGGCGCGGTA
TTATCCCGTATTGACGCCGGGCAAGAGCAACTCGGTCGCCGCATACACTATTCTCAGAATGACTTGGTTG
AGTACTCACCAGTCACAGAAAAGCATCTTACGGATGGCATGACAGTAAGAGAATTATGCAGTGCTGCCAT
AACCATGAGTGATAACACTGCGGCCAACTTACTTCTGACAACGATCGGAGGACCGAAGGAGCTAACCGCT
TTTTTGCACAACATGGGGGATCATGTAACTCGCCTTGATCGTTGGGAACCGGAGCTGAATGAAGCCATAC
CAAACGACGAGCGTGACACCACGATGCCTGTAGCAATGGCAACAACGTTGCGCAAACTATTAACTGGCGA
ACTACTTACTCTAGCTTCCCGGCAACAATTAATAGACTGGATGGAGGCGGATAAAGTTGCAGGACCACTT
CTGCGCTCGGCCCTTCCGGCTGGCTGGTTTATTGCTGATAAATCTGGAGCCGGTGAGCGTGGGTCTCGCG
GTATCATTGCAGCACTGGGGCCAGATGGTAAGCCCTCCCGTATCGTAGTTATCTACACGACGGGGAGTCA
GGCAACTATGGATGAACGAAATAGACAGATCGCTGAGATAGGTGCCTCACTGATTAAGCATTGGTAACTG
TCAGACCAAGTTTACTCATATATACTTTAGATTGATTTAAAACTTCATTTTTAATTTAAAAGGATCTAGG
TGAAGATCCTTTTTGATAATCTCATGACCAAAATCCCTTAACGTGAGTTTTCGTTCCACTGAGCGTCAGA
CCCCGTAGAAAAGATCAAAGGATCTTCTTGAGATCCTTTTTTTCTGCGCGTAATCTGCTGCTTGCAAACA
AAAAAACCACCGCTACCAGCGGTGGTTTGTTTGCCGGATCAAGAGCTACCAACTCTTTTTCCGAAGGTAA
CTGGCTTCAGCAGAGCGCAGATACCAAATACTGTTCTTCTAGTGTAGCCGTAGTTAGGCCACCACTTCAA
GAACTCTGTAGCACCGCCTACATACCTCGCTCTGCTAATCCTGTTACCAGTGGCTGCTGCCAGTGGCGAT
AAGTCGTGTCTTACCGGGTTGGACTCAAGACGATAGTTACCGGATAAGGCGCAGCGGTCGGGCTGAACGG
GGGGTTCGTGCACACAGCCCAGCTTGGAGCGAACGACCTACACCGAACTGAGATACCTACAGCGTGAGCT
ATGAGAAAGCGCCACGCTTCCCGAAGGGAGAAAGGCGGACAGGTATCCGGTAAGCGGCAGGGTCGGAACA
GGAGAGCGCACGAGGGAGCTTCCAGGGGGAAACGCCTGGTATCTTTATAGTCCTGTCGGGTTTCGCCACC
TCTGACTTGAGCGTCGATTTTTGTGATGCTCGTCAGGGGGGCGGAGCCTATGGAAAAACGCCAGCAACGC
GGCCTTTTTACGGTTCCTGGCCTTTTGCTGGCCTTTTGCTCACATGTTCTTTCCTGCGTTATCCCCTGAT
TCTGTGGATAACCGTATTACCGCCTTTGAGTGAGCTGATACCGCTCGCCGCAGCCGAACGACCGAGCGCA
GCGAGTCAGTGAGCGAGGAAGCGGAAGAGCGCCCAATACGCAAACCGCCTCTCCCCGCGCGTTGGCCGAT
TCATTAATGCAGCTGGCACGACAGGTTTCCCGACTGGAAAGCGGGCAGTGAGCGCAACGCAATTAATGTG
AGTTAGCTCACTCATTAGGCACCCCAGGCTTTACACTTTATGCTTCCGGCTCGTATGTTGTGTGGAATTG
TGAGCGGATAACAATTTCACACAGGAAACAGCTATGACCATGATTACGCCAAGCGCGCAATTAACCCTCA
CTAAAGGGAACAAAAGCTGGAGCTGCAAGCTTAATGTAGTCTTATGCAATACTCTTGTAGTCTTGCAACA
TGGTAACGATGAGTTAGCAACATGCCTTACAAGGAGAGAAAAAGCACCGTGCATGCCGATTGGTGGAAGT
AAGGTGGTACGATCGTGCCTTATTAGGAAGGCAACAGACGGGTCTGACATGGATTGGACGAACCACTGAA
TTGCCGCATTGCAGAGATATTGTATTTAAGTGCCTAGCTCGATACATAAACGGGTCTCTCTGGTTAGACC
AGATCTGAGCCTGGGAGCTCTCTGGCTAACTAGGGAACCCACTGCTTAAGCCTCAATAAAGCTTGCCTTG
AGTGCTTCAAGTAGTGTGTGCCCGTCTGTTGTGTGACTCTGGTAACTAGAGATCCCTCAGACCCTTTTAG
TCAGTGTGGAAAATCTCTAGCAGTGGCGCCCGAACAGGGACTTGAAAGCGAAAGGGAAACCAGAGGAGCT
CTCTCGACGCAGGACTCGGCTTGCTGAAGCGCGCACGGCAAGAGGCGAGGGGCGGCGACTGGTGAGTACG
CCAAAAATTTTGACTAGCGGAGGCTAGAAGGAGAGAGATGGGTGCGAGAGCGTCAGTATTAAGCGGGGGA
GAATTAGATCGCGATGGGAAAAAATTCGGTTAAGGCCAGGGGGAAAGAAAAAATATAAATTAAAACATAT
AGTATGGGCAAGCAGGGAGCTAGAACGATTCGCAGTTAATCCTGGCCTGTTAGAAACATCAGAAGGCTGT
AGACAAATACTGGGACAGCTACAACCATCCCTTCAGACAGGATCAGAAGAACTTAGATCATTATATAATA
CAGTAGCAACCCTCTATTGTGTGCATCAAAGGATAGAGATAAAAGACACCAAGGAAGCTTTAGACAAGAT
AGAGGAAGAGCAAAACAAAAGTAAGACCACCGCACAGCAAGCGGCCGCTGATCTTCAGACCTGGAGGAGG
AGATATGAGGGACAATTGGAGAAGTGAATTATATAAATATAAAGTAGTAAAAATTGAACCATTAGGAGTA
GCACCCACCAAGGCAAAGAGAAGAGTGGTGCAGAGAGAAAAAAGAGCAGTGGGAATAGGAGCTTTGTTCC
TTGGGTTCTTGGGAGCAGCAGGAAGCACTATGGGCGCAGCGTCAATGACGCTGACGGTACAGGCCAGACA
ATTATTGTCTGGTATAGTGCAGCAGCAGAACAATTTGCTGAGGGCTATTGAGGCGCAACAGCATCTGTTG
CAACTCACAGTCTGGGGCATCAAGCAGCTCCAGGCAAGAATCCTGGCTGTGGAAAGATACCTAAAGGATC
AACAGCTCCTGGGGATTTGGGGTTGCTCTGGAAAACTCATTTGCACCACTGCTGTGCCTTGGAATGCTAG
TTGGAGTAATAAATCTCTGGAACAGATTTGGAATCACACGACCTGGATGGAGTGGGACAGAGAAATTAAC
AATTACACAAGCTTAATACACTCCTTAATTGAAGAATCGCAAAACCAGCAAGAAAAGAATGAACAAGAAT
TATTGGAATTAGATAAATGGGCAAGTTTGTGGAATTGGTTTAACATAACAAATTGGCTGTGGTATATAAA
ATTATTCATAATGATAGTAGGAGGCTTGGTAGGTTTAAGAATAGTTTTTGCTGTACTTTCTATAGTGAAT
AGAGTTAGGCAGGGATATTCACCATTATCGTTTCAGACCCACCTCCCAACCCCGAGGGGACCCAGAGAGG
GCCTATTTCCCATGATTCCTTCATATTTGCATATACGATACAAGGCTGTTAGAGAGATAATTAGAATTAA
TTTGACTGTAAACACAAAGATATTAGTACAAAATACGTGACGTAGAAAGTAATAATTTCTTGGGTAGTTT
GCAGTTTTAAAATTATGTTTTAAAATGGACTATCATATGCTTACCGTAACTTGAAAGTATTTCGATTTCT
TGGCTTTATATATCTTGTGGAAAGGACGAAACACCGTTGACATGATCTGAGCTGAGGTTTTAGAGCTAGA
AATAGCAAGTTAAAATAAGGCTAGTCCGTTATCAACTTGAAAAAGTGGCACCGAGTCGGTGCTTTTTTAA
GCTTGGCGTAACTAGATCTTGAGACAAATGGCAGTATTCATCCACAATTTTAAAAGAAAAGGGGGGATTG
GGGGGTACAGTGCAGGGGAAAGAATAGTAGACATAATAGCAACAGACATACAAACTAAAGAATTACAAAA
ACAAATTACAAAAATTCAAAATTTTCGGGTTTATTACAGGGACAGCAGAGATCCACTTTGGCGCCGGCTC
GAGGGGG
Features (pLannotate 1.2.2; 29 found; start..end, strand, type, name):
     14..80      +  CDS            small t antigen (fragment): SV40 (simian virus 40) small t antigen
    106..317     +  promoter       EF-1α core promoter: core promoter for human elongation factor EF-1α
    318..1256    +  intron         EF-1α intron A: intron upstream of the start codon of human EF-1α
   1278..1877    +  CDS            PuroR (fragment): puromycin N-acetyltransferase; pac from Streptomyces; confers resistance to puromycin
   1893..2481    +  misc_feature   WPRE: woodchuck hepatitis virus posttranscriptional regulatory element
   2532..2551    +  misc_feature   cPPT/CTS (fragment): central polypurine tract and central termination sequence of HIV-1
   2553..2786    +  LTR            3' LTR (ΔU3): self-inactivating 3' long terminal repeat (LTR) from HIV-1
   2864..2985    +  polyA_signal   SV40 poly(A) signal: SV40 polyadenylation signal
   3025..3160    +  rep_origin     SV40 ori: SV40 origin of replication
   3181..3199    -  promoter       T7 promoter: promoter for bacteriophage T7 RNA polymerase
   3207..3362    +  CDS            lacZα (fragment): LacZα fragment of β-galactosidase; lacZ fragment
   3367..3795    +  rep_origin     f1 ori (sequence partly withheld): f1 bacteriophage origin of replication; arrow indicates direction of (+) strand synthesis
   3848..3952    +  promoter       AmpR promoter: bla
   3953..4813    +  CDS            AmpR: β-lactamase; bla; confers resistance to ampicillin, carbenicillin, and related antibiotics
   4984..5572    +  rep_origin     ori: high-copy-number ColE1/pMB1/pBR322/pUC origin of replication
   5755..5847    +  CDS            lacI (fragment): lac repressor; lacI; The lac repressor binds to the lac operator to inhibit transcription in E. coli. This inhibition can be relieved by adding lactose or isopropyl-β-D-thiogalactopyranoside (IPTG).
   5860..5881    +  protein_bind   CAP binding site: CAP binding activates transcription in the presence of cAMP. E. coli catabolite activator protein
   5896..5926    +  promoter       lac promoter: promoter for the E. coli lac operon
   5934..5950    +  protein_bind   lac operator: The lac repressor binds to the lac operator to inhibit transcription in E. coli. This inhibition can be relieved by adding lactose or isopropyl-β-D-thiogalactopyranoside (IPTG). lac repressor encoded by lacI
   5995..6013    +  promoter       T3 promoter: promoter for bacteriophage T3 RNA polymerase
   6041..6267    +  promoter       RSV promoter: Rous sarcoma virus enhancer/promoter
   6268..6448    +  LTR            5' LTR (truncated): truncated 5' long terminal repeat (LTR) from HIV-1
   6495..6620    +  misc_feature   HIV-1 Ψ: packaging signal of human immunodeficiency virus type 1
   6604..6967    +  CDS            HIV-1 gag (fragment): gag protein from human immunodeficiency virus 1; gag
   7113..7346    +  misc_feature   RRE: The Rev response element (RRE) of HIV-1 allows for Rev-dependent mRNA export from the nucleus to the cytoplasm.
   7723..7749    +  CDS            Rev (fragment): human immunodeficiency virus 1 (HIV-1) Rev protein; rev; enhances nuclear export of unspliced and incompletely spliced viral mRNAs
   7753..7993    +  promoter       U6 promoter: RNA polymerase III promoter for human U6 snRNA
   8023..8098    +  misc_RNA       gRNA scaffold: guide RNA scaffold for the Streptococcus pyogenes CRISPR/Cas9 system
   8154..8271    +  misc_feature   cPPT/CTS: central polypurine tract and central termination sequence of HIV-1
