[The description below was written by a language model from this plasmid's Addgene catalogue record and pLannotate feature annotations shown in this document.]
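Description:
NLK gRNA (BRDN0001147680) is a third-generation lentiviral single-guide RNA plasmid built on the lentiGuide-Puro backbone and designed to target human NLK (guide designed against the reference transcript for this kinase gene). It is propagated in E. coli as a high-copy plasmid through a ColE1/pUC-type origin with ampicillin resistance (β-lactamase). The backbone also carries an f1 origin, an SV40 origin and poly(A) signal, and remnants of lac and phage-promoter cloning elements.

The lentiviral transfer cassette begins with an RSV promoter fused to a truncated HIV-1 5' LTR, which drives Tat-independent production of the genomic RNA in packaging cells. This is followed by the Ψ packaging signal with a partial gag sequence, and the Rev response element for nuclear export of the unspliced genome. Within the provirus, a human U6 RNA polymerase III promoter transcribes the 20-nt NLK spacer joined to the Streptococcus pyogenes Cas9 guide scaffold. A cPPT/CTS element, which aids nuclear import of the reverse-transcribed genome, lies downstream. A separate EF-1α promoter, annotated as the core promoter plus intron A, expresses puromycin N-acetyltransferase so that transduced mammalian cells can be selected. A WPRE enhances transcript expression, and the cassette ends in a self-inactivating ΔU3 3' LTR.

The plasmid does not encode Cas9, so it is meant to be used with a separate Cas9 lentivector or in cells that already express Cas9, typically to knock out NLK. It belongs to a human kinome gRNA collection whose guides were chosen with optimized on-target and off-target design rules.
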