Addgene plasmid #75483: NLK gRNA (BRDN0001147680)
Purpose: 3rd generation lentiviral gRNA plasmid targeting human NLK
Depositing lab: John Doench & David Root. Depositing organization: Broad Institute. Publication: Optimized sgRNA design to maximize activity and minimize off-target effects of CRISPR-Cas9. Doench JG, Fusi N, Sullender M, Hegde M, Vaimberg EW, Donovan KF, Smith I, Tothova Z, Wilen C, Orchard R, Virgin HW, Listgarten J, Root DE. Nat Biotechnol. 2016 Jan 18. doi: 10.1038/nbt.3437. PubMed 26780180.
Backbone
  Vector backbone: lentiGuide-Puro
  Backbone manufacturer: Zhang Lab (Addgene plasmid # 52963)
  Vector type: Mammalian Expression, Lentiviral, CRISPR
  Selectable markers: Puromycin
Growth in bacteria
  Bacterial resistance: Ampicillin, 100 μg/mL
  Growth temperature: 37°C
  Growth strain: DH5alpha
  Copy number: High Copy
Gene/Insert
  Gene/Insert name: NLK (alt names: NLK; NM_016231.4)
  gRNA/shRNA sequence: TTGACATGATCTGAGCTGAG
  Species: H. sapiens (human)
  Entrez Gene: NLK
  Promoter: hU6
  Cloning method: Unknown
  Sequencing primers: 5′ U6-F; 3′ pS2-R
Terms and licenses: Academic/Nonprofit Terms; Industry Terms: Not Available to Industry
Depositor comments: The gRNA was designed to target the following Genbank reference sequence(s): NM_016231.4. Note that this plasmid does NOT contain Cas9. It should be used in conjunction with lentiCas9-Blast (Addgene #52962) or otherwise with cell lines already expressing Cas9. Browse the full kinome gRNA library at http://www.addgene.org/pooled-library/broadgpp-human-kinome/ or visit http://www.broadinstitute.org/rnai/public/ for detailed protocols and information.
How to cite: NLK gRNA (BRDN0001147680) was a gift from John Doench & David Root (Addgene plasmid # 75483 ; http://n2t.net/addgene:75483 ; RRID:Addgene_75483)
