>Addgene plasmid #75483 | NLK gRNA (BRDN0001147680) | depositor partial sequence | sequence record 142943 | Target Sequence
TTGACATGATCTGAGCTGAG
