>Addgene plasmid #75483 | NLK gRNA (BRDN0001147680) | addgene partial sequence | sequence record 183969 | hU6-F
AGAAAGTAATAATTTCTTGGGTAGTTTGCAGTTTTAAAATTATGTTTTAAAATGGACTATCATATGCTTA
CCGTAACTTGAAAGTATTTCGATTTCTTGGCTTTATATATCTTGTGGAAAGGACGAAACACCGTTGACAT
GATCTGAGCTGAGGTTTTAGAGCTAGAAATAGCAAGTTAAAATAAGGCTAGTCCGTTATCAACTTGAAAA
AGTGGCACCGAGTCGGTGCTTTTTTAAGCTTGGCGTAACTAGATCTTGAGACAAATGGCAGTATTCATCC
ACAATTTTAAAAGAAAAGGGGGGATTGGGGGGTACAGTGCAGGGGAAAGAATAGTAGACATAATAGCAAC
AGACATACAAACTAAAGAATTACAAAAACAAATTACAAAAATTCAAAATTTTCGGGTTTATTACAGGGAC
AGCAGAGATCCACTTTGGCGCCGGCTCGAGGGGGCCCGGGTGCAAAGATGGATAAAGTTTTAAACAGAGA
GGAATCTTTGCAGCTAATGGACCTTCTAGGTCTTGAAAGGAGTGGGAATTGGCTCCGGTGCCCGTCAGTG
GGCAGAGCGC
